Addgene plasmid #97186: pFUSE-DEST_R1R4
Purpose: (Empty Backbone) For fusion gene cloning. Recombine Gene A + Gene B into this Gateway Destination Vector
Depositing lab: Kenneth Scott. Depositing organization: Baylor College of Medicine. Publication: Engineering and Functional Characterization of Fusion Genes Identifies Novel Oncogenic Drivers of Cancer. Lu H, Villafane N, Dogruluk T, Grzeskowiak CL, Kong K, Tsang YH, Zagorodna O, Pantazi A, Yang L, Neill NJ, Kim YW, Creighton CJ, Verhaak RG, Mills GB, Park P, Kucherlapati RS, Scott KL. Cancer Res. 2017 May 16. pii: canres.2745.2016. doi: 10.1158/0008-5472.CAN-16-2745. PubMed 28512244.
Backbone
  Vector backbone: pFUSE-DEST_R1R4
  Backbone size (bp): 10044
  Vector type: Mammalian Expression, Lentiviral ; Gateway
  Promoter: EF1 alpha
  Selectable markers: Puromycin
  Tag / fusion protein: V5 (C terminal on backbone)
Growth in bacteria
  Bacterial resistance: Chloramphenicol and Ampicillin, 25 & 100 μg/mL
  Growth temperature: 37°C
  Growth strain: ccdB Survival
  Copy number: High Copy
Gene/Insert
  Cloning method: Gateway Cloning
  Sequencing primers: 5′ EF1a For; 3′ V5 Rev
Terms and licenses: Academic/Nonprofit Terms; Industry Terms: Not Available to Industry
Depositor comments: Recombine Gene A + Gene B into this Destination vector by Gateway LR reaction to make the final fusion. The pFUSE-A_P1P2 is the same plasmid as Gateway™ pDONR™221 Vector and is commercially available from ThermoFisher Scientific (Cat#: 12536017).
How to cite: pFUSE-DEST_R1R4 was a gift from Kenneth Scott (Addgene plasmid # 97186 ; http://n2t.net/addgene:97186 ; RRID:Addgene_97186)
