[The description below was written by a language model from this plasmid's Addgene catalogue record and pLannotate feature annotations shown in this document.]
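Description:
pFUSE-DEST_R1R4 is an empty lentiviral Gateway destination vector of about 10 kb, built for assembling and expressing fusion genes in mammalian cells. It replicates in E. coli from a high-copy ColE1/pUC-type origin and carries an ampicillin resistance gene on the backbone. The Gateway cassette adds chloramphenicol resistance and the ccdB toxin gene, so the unrecombined vector must be maintained in a ccdB-tolerant strain. The lentiviral framework is HIV-1 derived: a truncated 5' LTR, the Ψ packaging signal with adjoining gag fragment, the Rev response element, a cPPT/CTS, and a self-inactivating ΔU3 3' LTR. Together these allow the region between the LTRs to be packaged and integrated when packaging functions are supplied in trans.

Between the LTRs, an EF-1α promoter drives the Gateway cassette (attR1, CmR, ccdB, second attR site), followed by a C-terminal V5 epitope tag, an EMCV IRES, a puromycin N-acetyltransferase gene and a WPRE. The annotation software labels the downstream recombination site as attR2, whereas the plasmid name indicates an R1–R4 configuration; the record does not resolve this difference. According to the depositor, two entry clones carrying "Gene A" and "Gene B" are recombined into the vector in one LR reaction, replacing the CmR/ccdB counter-selection cassette and joining the two partners into the final fusion. The resulting transcript is bicistronic: the fusion protein, which can carry the V5 tag for detection if cloned in frame without a stop codon, and the IRES-linked puromycin marker for selecting transduced cells. WPRE enhances transcript expression. The associated work used the system to engineer and functionally test candidate oncogenic fusion genes.
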