Features (pLannotate 1.2.2; 31 found; start..end, strand, type, name):
     31..360     +  CDS            nef (fragment): NEF_HV1BR - Experimental evidence at protein level: Swiss-Prot protein existence level 1. Extracellular Nef protein targets CD4(+) T-lymphocytes for apoptosis by interacting with CXCR4 surface receptors (PubMed:14990729). From Human immunodeficiency virus type 1 group M subtype B (isolate BRU/LAI) (HIV-1).
    408..665     +  LTR            5' LTR (truncated): truncated 5' long terminal repeat (LTR) from HIV-1
    712..837     +  misc_feature   HIV-1 Ψ: packaging signal of human immunodeficiency virus type 1
    821..1159    +  CDS            HIV-1 gag (fragment): gag protein from human immunodeficiency virus 1; gag
   1334..1567    +  misc_feature   RRE: The Rev response element (RRE) of HIV-1 allows for Rev-dependent mRNA export from the nucleus to the cytoplasm.
   1944..2044    +  CDS            Rev (fragment): human immunodeficiency virus 1 (HIV-1) Rev protein; rev; enhances nuclear export of unspliced and incompletely spliced viral mRNAs
   2089..2206    +  misc_feature   cPPT/CTS: central polypurine tract and central termination sequence of HIV-1
   2254..3432    +  promoter       EF-1α promoter: strong constitutive promoter for human elongation factor EF-1α
   3452..3576    +  protein_bind   attR1: mutant version of attR; recombination site for the Gateway® LR reaction LR Clonase™
   3601..3631    +  promoter       lac UV5 promoter: E. coli lac promoter with an "up" mutation
   3655..3684    +  promoter       cat promoter (fragment): promoter of the E. coli cat gene encoding chloramphenicol acetyltransferase
   3685..4344    +  CDS            CmR: chloramphenicol acetyltransferase; cat; confers resistance to chloramphenicol
   4523..4681    +  CDS            ccdA (fragment): CCDA_ECO57 - Also known as H, letA. Experimental evidence at protein level: Swiss-Prot protein existence level 1. Antitoxin component of a type II toxin-antitoxin (TA) system which inhibits the post-segregational killing (PSK) of plasmid-free cells, also referred to as a plasmid addiction system. Binds to and blocks the activity of CcdB; will also remove bound CcdB protein from the CcdB-GyrA complex by forming a CcdA-CcdB complex, a process termed rejuvenation. Functions as a transcriptional corepressor for the ccdAB operon, repression also requires CcdB (By similarity). From Escherichia coli
   4686..4988    +  CDS            ccdB: CCDB_ECOLI - Also known as G, letB, letD. Experimental evidence at protein level: Swiss-Prot protein existence level 1. Toxic component of a type II toxin-antitoxin (TA) system, functioning in plasmid maintainence. Responsible for the post- segregational killing (PSK) of plasmid-free cells, also referred to as a plasmid addiction system. Half-life of over 2 hours. Cell killing by CcdB is accompanied by filamentation, defects in chromosome and plasmid segregation, defects in cell division, formation of anucleate cells, decreased DNA synthesis and plasmid loss. Interferes with the activity of DN
   5032..5156    -  protein_bind   attR2: mutant version of attR; recombination site for the Gateway® LR reaction LR Clonase™
   5209..5250    +  CDS            V5 tag: epitope tag from simian virus 5
   5376..5838    +  misc_feature   IRES: internal ribosome entry site (IRES) of the encephalomyocarditis virus (EMCV)
   5852..6449    +  CDS            PuroR (fragment): puromycin N-acetyltransferase; pac from Streptomyces; confers resistance to puromycin
   6465..7053    +  misc_feature   WPRE: woodchuck hepatitis virus posttranscriptional regulatory element
   7061..7126    +  CDS            nef (fragment): NEF_HV1Z2 - Experimental evidence at protein level: Swiss-Prot protein existence level 1. Extracellular Nef protein targets CD4(+) T-lymphocytes for apoptosis by interacting with CXCR4 surface receptors. From Human immunodeficiency virus type 1 group M subtype D (isolate Z2/CDC-Z34) (HIV-1).
   7128..7361    +  LTR            3' LTR (ΔU3): self-inactivating 3' long terminal repeat (LTR) from HIV-1
   7566..7670    +  promoter       AmpR promoter: bla
   7671..8531    +  CDS            AmpR: β-lactamase; bla; confers resistance to ampicillin, carbenicillin, and related antibiotics
   8702..9290    +  rep_origin     ori: high-copy-number ColE1/pMB1/pBR322/pUC origin of replication
   9473..9527    +  CDS            lacI (fragment): lac repressor; lacI; The lac repressor binds to the lac operator to inhibit transcription in E. coli. This inhibition can be relieved by adding lactose or isopropyl-β-D-thiogalactopyranoside (IPTG).
   9533..9626    +  rep_origin     SV40 ori (fragment): SV40 origin of replication
   9651..9688    +  CDS            lacI (fragment): lac repressor; lacI; The lac repressor binds to the lac operator to inhibit transcription in E. coli. This inhibition can be relieved by adding lactose or isopropyl-β-D-thiogalactopyranoside (IPTG).
   9701..9722    +  protein_bind   CAP binding site: CAP binding activates transcription in the presence of cAMP. E. coli catabolite activator protein
   9737..9767    +  promoter       lac promoter: promoter for the E. coli lac operon
   9775..9791    +  protein_bind   lac operator: The lac repressor binds to the lac operator to inhibit transcription in E. coli. This inhibition can be relieved by adding lactose or isopropyl-β-D-thiogalactopyranoside (IPTG). lac repressor encoded by lacI
   9825..9908    +  polyA_signal   SV40 poly(A) signal (fragment): SV40 polyadenylation signal
>Addgene plasmid #97186 | pFUSE-DEST_R1R4 | addgene full sequence | sequence record 191218 | Addgene NGS Result
TTTGTTAAATATGTACTACAAACTTAGTAGTTGGAAGGGCTAATTCACTCCCAAAGAAGACAAGATATCC
TTGATCTGTGGATCTACCACACACAAGGCTACTTCCCTGATTAGCAGAACTACACACCAGGGCCAGGGGT
CAGATATCCACTGACCTTTGGATGGTGCTACAAGCTAGTACCAGTTGAGCCAGATAAGGTAGAAGAGGCC
AATAAAGGAGAGAACACCAGCTTGTTACACCCTGTGAGCCTGCATGGGATGGATGACCCGGAGAGAGAAG
TGTTAGAGTGGAGGTTTGACAGCCGCCTAGCATTTCATCACGTGGCCCGAGAGCTGCATCCGGAGTACTT
CAAGAACTGCTGATATCGAGCTTGCTACAAGGGACTTTCCGCTGGGGACTTTCCAGGGAGGCGTGGCCTG
GGCGGGACTGGGGAGTGGCGAGCCCTCAGATCCTGCATATAAGCAGCTGCTTTTTGCCTGTACTGGGTCT
CTCTGGTTAGACCAGATCTGAGCCTGGGAGCTCTCTGGCTAACTAGGGAACCCACTGCTTAAGCCTCAAT
AAAGCTTGCCTTGAGTGCTTCAAGTAGTGTGTGCCCGTCTGTTGTGTGACTCTGGTAACTAGAGATCCCT
CAGACCCTTTTAGTCAGTGTGGAAAATCTCTAGCAGTGGCGCCCGAACAGGGACTTGAAAGCGAAAGGGA
AACCAGAGGAGCTCTCTCGACGCAGGACTCGGCTTGCTGAAGCGCGCACGGCAAGAGGCGAGGGGCGGCG
ACTGGTGAGTACGCCAAAAATTTTGACTAGCGGAGGCTAGAAGGAGAGAGATGGGTGCGAGAGCGTCAGT
ATTAAGCGGGGGAGAATTAGATCGCGATGGGAAAAAATTCGGTTAAGGCCAGGGGGAAAGAAAAAATATA
AATTAAAACATATAGTATGGGCAAGCAGGGAGCTAGAACGATTCGCAGTTAATCCTGGCCTGTTAGAAAC
ATCAGAAGGCTGTAGACAAATACTGGGACAGCTACAACCATCCCTTCAGACAGGATCAGAAGAACTTAGA
TCATTATATAATACAGTAGCAACCCTCTATTGTGTGCATCAAAGGATAGAGATAAAAGACACCAAGGAAG
CTTTAGACAAGATAGAGGAAGAGCAAAACAAAAGTAAGACCACCGCACAGCAAGCGGCCGGCCGCTGATC
TTCAGACCTGGAGGAGGAGATATGAGGGACAATTGGAGAAGTGAATTATATAAATATAAAGTAGTAAAAA
TTGAACCATTAGGAGTAGCACCCACCAAGGCAAAGAGAAGAGTGGTGCAGAGAGAAAAAAGAGCAGTGGG
AATAGGAGCTTTGTTCCTTGGGTTCTTGGGAGCAGCAGGAAGCACTATGGGCGCAGCGTCAATGACGCTG
ACGGTACAGGCCAGACAATTATTGTCTGGTATAGTGCAGCAGCAGAACAATTTGCTGAGGGCTATTGAGG
CGCAACAGCATCTGTTGCAACTCACAGTCTGGGGCATCAAGCAGCTCCAGGCAAGAATCCTGGCTGTGGA
AAGATACCTAAAGGATCAACAGCTCCTGGGGATTTGGGGTTGCTCTGGAAAACTCATTTGCACCACTGCT
GTGCCTTGGAATGCTAGTTGGAGTAATAAATCTCTGGAACAGATTTGGAATCACACGACCTGGATGGAGT
GGGACAGAGAAATTAACAATTACACAAGCTTAATACACTCCTTAATTGAAGAATCGCAAAACCAGCAAGA
AAAGAATGAACAAGAATTATTGGAATTAGATAAATGGGCAAGTTTGTGGAATTGGTTTAACATAACAAAT
TGGCTGTGGTATATAAAATTATTCATAATGATAGTAGGAGGCTTGGTAGGTTTAAGAATAGTTTTTGCTG
TACTTTCTATAGTGAATAGAGTTAGGCAGGGATATTCACCATTATCGTTTCAGACCCACCTCCCAACCCC
GAGGGGACCCGACAGGCCCGAAGGAATAGAAGAAGAAGGTGGAGAGAGAGACAGAGACAGATCCATTCGA
TTAGTGAACGGATCTCGACGGTATCGCCGAATTCACAAATGGCAGTATTCATCCACAATTTTAAAAGAAA
AGGGGGGATTGGGGGGTACAGTGCAGGGGAAAGAATAGTAGACATAATAGCAACAGACATACAAACTAAA
GAATTACAAAAACAAATTACAAAAATTCAAAATTTTCGGGTTTATTACAGGGACAGCAGAGATCCAGTTT
GGACTAGTCGTGAGGCTCCGGTGCCCGTCAGTGGGCAGAGCGCACATCGCCCACAGTCCCCGAGAAGTTG
GGGGGAGGGGTCGGCAATTGAACCGGTGCCTAGAGAAGGTGGCGCGGGGTAAACTGGGAAAGTGATGTCG
TGTACTGGCTCCGCCTTTTTCCCGAGGGTGGGGGAGAACCGTATATAAGTGCAGTAGTCGCCGTGAACGT
TCTTTTTCGCAACGGGTTTGCCGCCAGAACACAGGTAAGTGCCGTGTGTGGTTCCCGCGGGCCTGGCCTC
TTTACGGGTTATGGCCCTTGCGTGCCTTGAATTACTTCCACCTGGCTGCAGTACGTGATTCTTGATCCCG
AGCTTCGGGTTGGAAGTGGGTGGGAGAGTTCGAGGCCTTGCGCTTAAGGAGCCCCTTCGCCTCGTGCTTG
AGTTGAGGCCTGGCCTGGGCGCTGGGGCCGCCGCGTGCGAATCTGGTGGCACCTTCGCGCCTGTCTCGCT
GCTTTCGATAAGTCTCTAGCCATTTAAAATTTTTGATGACCTGCTGCGACGCTTTTTTTCTGGCAAGATA
GTCTTGTAAATGCGGGCCAAGATCTGCACACTGGTATTTCGGTTTTTGGGGCCGCGGGCGGCGACGGGGC
CCGTGCGTCCCAGCGCACATGTTCGGCGAGGCGGGGCCTGCGAGCGCGGCCACCGAGAATCGGACGGGGG
TAGTCTCAAGCTGGCCGGCCTGCTCTGGTGCCTGGCCTCGCGCCGCCGTGTATCGCCCCGCCCTGGGCGG
CAAGGCTGGCCCGGTCGGCACCAGTTGCGTGAGCGGAAAGATGGCCGCTTCCCGGCCCTGCTGCAGGGAG
CTCAAAATGGAGGACGCGGCGCTCGGGAGAGCGGGCGGGTGAGTCACCCACACAAAGGAAAAGGGCCTTT
CCGTCCTCAGCCGTCGCTTCATGTGACTCCACGGAGTACCGGGCGCCGTCCAGGCACCTCGATTAGTTCT
CGAGCTTTTGGAGTACGTCGTCTTTAGGTTGGGGGGAGGGGTTTTATGCGATGGAGTTTCCCCACACTGA
GTGGGTGGAGACTGAAGTTAGGCCAGCTTGGCACTTGATGTAATTCTCCTTGGAATTTGCCCTTTTTGAG
TTTGGATCTTGGTTCATTCTCAAGCCTCAGACAGTGGTTCAAAGTTTTTTTCTTCCATTTCAGGTGTCGT
GAAGCGGCCCTGCAGATATCAACAAGTTTGTACAAAAAAGCTGAACGAGAAACGTAAAATGATATAAATA
TCAATATATTAAATTAGATTTTGCATAAAAAACAGACTACATAATACTGTAAAACACAACATATCCAGTC
ACTATGGCGGCCGCATTAGGCACCCCAGGCTTTACACTTTATGCTTCCGGCTCGTATAATGTGTGGATTT
TGAGTTAGGATCCGTCGAGATTTTCAGGAGCTAAGGAAGCTAAAATGGAGAAAAAAATCACTGGATATAC
CACCGTTGATATATCCCAATGGCATCGTAAAGAACATTTTGAGGCATTTCAGTCAGTTGCTCAATGTACC
TATAACCAGACCGTTCAGCTGGATATTACGGCCTTTTTAAAGACCGTAAAGAAAAATAAGCACAAGTTTT
ATCCGGCCTTTATTCACATTCTTGCCCGCCTGATGAATGCTCATCCGGAATTCCGTATGGCAATGAAAGA
CGGTGAGCTGGTGATATGGGATAGTGTTCACCCTTGTTACACCGTTTTCCATGAGCAAACTGAAACGTTT
TCATCGCTCTGGAGTGAATACCACGACGATTTCCGGCAGTTTCTACACATATATTCGCAAGATGTGGCGT
GTTACGGTGAAAACCTGGCCTATTTCCCTAAAGGGTTTATTGAGAATATGTTTTTCGTCTCAGCCAATCC
CTGGGTGAGTTTCACCAGTTTTGATTTAAACGTGGCCAATATGGACAACTTCTTCGCCCCCGTTTTCACC
ATGGGCAAATATTATACGCAAGGCGACAAGGTGCTGATGCCGCTGGCGATTCAGGTTCATCATGCCGTTT
GTGATGGCTTCCATGTCGGCAGAATGCTTAATGAATTACAACAGTACTGCGATGAGTGGCAGGGCGGGGC
GTAAAGATCTGGATCCGGCTTACTAAAAGCCAGATAACAGTATGCGTATTTGCGCGCTGATTTTTGCGGT
ATAAGAATATATACTGATATGTATACCCGAAGTATGTCAAAAAGAGGTATGCTATGAAGCAGCGTATTAC
AGTGACAGTTGACAGCGACAGCTATCAGTTGCTCAAGGCATATATGATGTCAATATCTCCGGTCTGGTAA
GCACAACCATGCAGAATGAAGCCCGTCGTCTGCGTGCCGAACGCTGGAAAGCGGAAAATCAGGAAGGGAT
GGCTGAGGTCGCCCGGTTTATTGAAATGAACGGCTCTTTTGCTGACGAGAACAGGGGCTGGTGAAATGCA
GTTTAAGGTTTACACCTATAAAAGAGAGAGCCGTTATCGTCTGTTTGTGGATGTACAGAGTGATATTATT
GACACGCCCGGGCGACGGATGGTGATCCCCCTGGCCAGTGCACGTCTGCTGTCAGATAAAGTCTCCCGTG
AACTTTACCCGGTGGTGCATATCGGGGATGAAAGCTGGCGCATGATGACCACCGATATGGCCAGTGTGCC
GGTCTCCGTTATCGGGGAAGAAGTGGCTGATCTCAGCCACCGCGAAAATGACATCAAAAACGCCATTAAC
CTGATGTTCTGGGGAATATAAATGTCAGGCTCCCTTATACACAGCCAGTCTGCAGGTCGACCATAGTGAC
TGGATATGTTGTGTTTTACAGTATTATGTAGTCTGTTTTTTATGCAAAATCTAATTTAATATATTGATAT
TTATATCATTTTACGTTTCTCGTTCAACTTTTCTATACAAAGTGGTTGATATCCAGCACAGTGGCGGCCG
CTCGAGTCTAGAGGGCCCGCGGTTCGAAGGTAAGCCTATCCCTAACCCTCTCCTCGGTCTCGATTCTACG
CGTACCGGTTAGTAATGAGATCCCTCCCCCCCCCCTAACGTTACTGGCCGAAGCCGCTTGGAATAAGGCC
GGTGTGCGTTTGTCTATATGTTATTTTCCACCATATTGCCGTCTTTTGGCAATGTGAGGGCCCGGAAACC
TGGCCCTGTCTTCTTGACGAGCATTCCTAGGGGTCTTTCCCCTCTCGCCAAAGGAATGCAAGGTCTGTTG
AATGTCGTGAAGGAAGCAGTTCCTCTGGAAGCTTCTTGAAGACAAACAACGTCTGTAGCGACCCTTTGCA
GGCAGCGGAACCCCCCACCTGGCGACAGGTGCCTCTGCGGCCAAAAGCCACGTGTATAAGATACACCTGC
AAAGGCGGCACAACCCCAGTGCCACGTTGTGAGTTGGATAGTTGTGGAAAGAGTCAAATGGCTCTCCTCA
AGCGTATTCAACAAGGGGCTGAAGGATGCCCAGAAGGTACCCCATTGTATGGGATCTGATCTGGGGCCTC
GGTGCACATGCTTTACATGTGTTTAGTCGAGGTTAAAAAAACGTCTAGGCCCCCCGAACCACGGGGACGT
GGTTTTCCTTTGAAAAACACGATGATAATATGGCCACACATATGACCGAGTACAAGCCCACGGTGCGCCT
CGCCACCCGCGACGACGTCCCCAGGGCCGTACGCACCCTCGCCGCCGCGTTCGCCGACTACCCCGCCACG
CGCCACACCGTCGATCCGGACCGCCACATCGAGCGGGTCACCGAGCTGCAAGAACTCTTCCTCACGCGCG
TCGGGCTCGACATCGGCAAGGTGTGGGTCGCGGACGACGGCGCCGCGGTGGCGGTCTGGACCACGCCGGA
GAGCGTCGAAGCGGGGGCGGTGTTCGCCGAGATCGGCCCGCGCATGGCCGAGTTGAGCGGTTCCCGGCTG
GCCGCGCAGCAACAGATGGAAGGCCTCCTGGCGCCGCACCGGCCCAAGGAGCCCGCGTGGTTCCTGGCCA
CCGTCGGCGTCTCGCCCGACCACCAGGGCAAGGGTCTGGGCAGCGCCGTCGTGCTCCCCGGAGTGGAGGC
GGCCGAGCGCGCCGGGGTGCCCGCCTTCCTGGAGACCTCCGCGCCCCGCAACCTCCCCTTCTACGAGCGG
CTCGGCTTCACCGTCACCGCCGACGTCGAGGTGCCCGAAGGACCGCGCACCTGGTGCATGACCCGCAAGC
CCGGTGCCTAAATCGATAGATCCTAATCAACCTCTGGATTACAAAATTTGTGAAAGATTGACTGGTATTC
TTAACTATGTTGCTCCTTTTACGCTATGTGGATACGCTGCTTTAATGCCTTTGTATCATGCTATTGCTTC
CCGTATGGCTTTCATTTTCTCCTCCTTGTATAAATCCTGGTTGCTGTCTCTTTATGAGGAGTTGTGGCCC
GTTGTCAGGCAACGTGGCGTGGTGTGCACTGTGTTTGCTGACGCAACCCCCACTGGTTGGGGCATTGCCA
CCACCTGTCAGCTCCTTTCCGGGACTTTCGCTTTCCCCCTCCCTATTGCCACGGCGGAACTCATCGCCGC
CTGCCTTGCCCGCTGCTGGACAGGGGCTCGGCTGTTGGGCACTGACAATTCCGTGGTGTTGTCGGGGAAA
TCATCGTCCTTTCCTTGGCTGCTCGCCTGTGTTGCCACCTGGATTCTGCGCGGGACGTCCTTCTGCTACG
TCCCTTCGGCCCTCAATCCAGCGGACCTTCCTTCCCGCGGCCTGCTGCCGGCTCTGCGGCCTCTTCCGCG
TCTTCGCCTTCGCCCTCAGACGAGTCGGATCTCCCTTTGGGCCGCCTCCCCGCCTGAGATCCTTTAAGAC
CAATGACTTACAAGGCAGCTGTAGATCTTAGCCACTTTTTAAAAGAAAAGGGGGGACTGGAAGGGCTAAT
TCACTCCCAACGAAGACAAGATCTGCTTTTTGCTTGTACTGGGTCTCTCTGGTTAGACCAGATCTGAGCC
TGGGAGCTCTCTGGCTAACTAGGGAACCCACTGCTTAAGCCTCAATAAAGCTTGCCTTGAGTGCTTCAAG
TAGTGTGTGCCCGTCTGTTGTGTGACTCTGGTAACTAGAGATCCCTCAGACCCTTTTAGTCAGTGTGGAA
AATCTCTAGCAGTAGTAGTTCATGTCATCTTATTATTCAGTATTTATAACTTGCAAAGAAATGAATATCA
GAGAGTGAGAGGCCCGGGTTAATTAAGGAAAGGGCTAGATCATTCTTGAAGACGAAAGGGCCTCGTGATA
CGCCTATTTTTATAGGTTAATGTCATGATAATAATGGTTTCTTAGACGTCAGGTGGCACTTTTCGGGGAA
ATGTGCGCGGAACCCCTATTTGTTTATTTTTCTAAATACATTCAAATATGTATCCGCTCATGAGACAATA
ACCCTGATAAATGCTTCAATAATATTGAAAAAGGAAGAGTATGAGTATTCAACATTTCCGTGTCGCCCTT
ATTCCCTTTTTTGCGGCATTTTGCCTTCCTGTTTTTGCTCACCCAGAAACGCTGGTGAAAGTAAAAGATG
CTGAAGATCAGTTGGGTGCACGAGTGGGTTACATCGAACTGGATCTCAACAGCGGTAAGATCCTTGAGAG
TTTTCGCCCCGAAGAACGTTTTCCAATGATGAGCACTTTTAAAGTTCTGCTATGTGGCGCGGTATTATCC
CGTGTTGACGCCGGGCAAGAGCAACTCGGTCGCCGCATACACTATTCTCAGAATGACTTGGTTGAGTACT
CACCAGTCACAGAAAAGCATCTTACGGATGGCATGACAGTAAGAGAATTATGCAGTGCTGCCATAACCAT
GAGTGATAACACTGCGGCCAACTTACTTCTGACAACGATCGGAGGACCGAAGGAGCTAACCGCTTTTTTG
CACAACATGGGGGATCATGTAACTCGCCTTGATCGTTGGGAACCGGAGCTGAATGAAGCCATACCAAACG
ACGAGCGTGACACCACGATGCCTGTAGCAATGGCAACAACGTTGCGCAAACTATTAACTGGCGAACTACT
TACTCTAGCTTCCCGGCAACAATTAATAGACTGGATGGAGGCGGATAAAGTTGCAGGACCACTTCTGCGC
TCGGCCCTTCCGGCTGGCTGGTTTATTGCTGATAAATCTGGAGCCGGTGAGCGTGGGTCTCGCGGTATCA
TTGCAGCACTGGGGCCAGATGGTAAGCCCTCCCGTATCGTAGTTATCTACACGACGGGGAGTCAGGCAAC
TATGGATGAACGAAATAGACAGATCGCTGAGATAGGTGCCTCACTGATTAAGCATTGGTAACTGTCAGAC
CAAGTTTACTCATATATACTTTAGATTGATTTAAAACTTCATTTTTAATTTAAAAGGATCTAGGTGAAGA
TCCTTTTTGATAATCTCATGACCAAAATCCCTTAACGTGAGTTTTCGTTCCACTGAGCGTCAGACCCCGT
AGAAAAGATCAAAGGATCTTCTTGAGATCCTTTTTTTCTGCGCGTAATCTGCTGCTTGCAAACAAAAAAA
CCACCGCTACCAGCGGTGGTTTGTTTGCCGGATCAAGAGCTACCAACTCTTTTTCCGAAGGTAACTGGCT
TCAGCAGAGCGCAGATACCAAATACTGTTCTTCTAGTGTAGCCGTAGTTAGGCCACCACTTCAAGAACTC
TGTAGCACCGCCTACATACCTCGCTCTGCTAATCCTGTTACCAGTGGCTGCTGCCAGTGGCGATAAGTCG
TGTCTTACCGGGTTGGACTCAAGACGATAGTTACCGGATAAGGCGCAGCGGTCGGGCTGAACGGGGGGTT
CGTGCACACAGCCCAGCTTGGAGCGAACGACCTACACCGAACTGAGATACCTACAGCGTGAGCTATGAGA
AAGCGCCACGCTTCCCGAAGGGAGAAAGGCGGACAGGTATCCGGTAAGCGGCAGGGTCGGAACAGGAGAG
CGCACGAGGGAGCTTCCAGGGGGAAACGCCTGGTATCTTTATAGTCCTGTCGGGTTTCGCCACCTCTGAC
TTGAGCGTCGATTTTTGTGATGCTCGTCAGGGGGGCGGAGCCTATGGAAAAACGCCAGCAACGCGGCCTT
TTTACGGTTCCTGGCCTTTTGCTGGCCTTTTGCTCACATGTTCTTTCCTGCGTTATCCCCTGATTCTGTG
GATAACCGTATTACCGCCTTTGAGTGAGCTGATACCGCTCGCCGCAGCCGAACGACCGAGCGCAGCGAGT
CAGTGAGCGAGGAAGCGGAAGAGCGCCCAATACGCAAACCGCCTCTCCCCGCGCGTTGGCCGATTCATTA
ATGCAGCAAGCTCATGGCTGACTAATTTTTTTTATTTATGCAGAGGCCGAGGCCGCCTCGGCCTCTGAGC
TATTCCAGAAGTAGTGAGGAGGCTTTTTTGGAGGCCTAGGCTTTTGCAAAAAGCTCCCCGTGGCACGACA
GGTTTCCCGACTGGAAAGCGGGCAGTGAGCGCAACGCAATTAATGTGAGTTAGCTCACTCATTAGGCACC
CCAGGCTTTACACTTTATGCTTCCGGCTCGTATGTTGTGTGGAATTGTGAGCGGATAACAATTTCACACA
GGAAACAGCTATGACATGATTACGAATTTCACAAATAAAGCATTTTTTTCACTGCATTCTAGTTGTGGTT
TGTCCAAACTCATCAATGTATCTTATCATGTCTGGATCAACTGGATAACTCAAGCTAACCAAAATCATCC
CAAACTTCCCACCCCATACCCTATTACCACTGCCAATTACCTGTGGTTTCATTTACTCTAAACCTGTGAT
TCCTCTGAATTATTTTCATTTTAAAGAAATTGTA
